>Addgene plasmid #123701 | MTK2_006 | addgene full sequence | sequence record 248604 | Addgene NGS Result
GTGCCCGATCAATCATGACCAAAATCCCTTAACGTGAGTTTTCGTTCCACTGAGCGTCAGACCCCGTAGA
AAAGATCAAAGGATCTTCTTGAGATCCTTTTTTTCTGCGCGTAATCTGCTGCTTGCAAACAAAAAAACCA
CCGCTACCAGCGGTGGTTTGTTTGCCGGATCAAGAGCTACCAACTCTTTTTCCGAAGGTAACTGGCTTCA
GCAGAGCGCAGATACCAAATACTGTTCTTCTAGTGTAGCCGTAGTTAGGCCACCACTTCAAGAACTCTGT
AGCACCGCCTACATACCTCGCTCTGCTAATCCTGTTACCAGTGGCTGCTGCCAGTGGCGATAAGTCGTGT
CTTACCGGGTTGGACTCAAGACGATAGTTACCGGATAAGGCGCAGCGGTCGGGCTGAACGGGGGGTTCGT
GCACACAGCCCAGCTTGGAGCGAACGACCTACACCGAACTGAGATACCTACAGCGTGAGCTATGAGAAAG
CGCCACGCTTCCCGAAGGGAGAAAGGCGGACAGGTATCCGGTAAGCGGCAGGGTCGGAACAGGAGAGCGC
ACGAGGGAGCTTCCAGGGGGAAACGCCTGGTATCTTTATAGTCCTGTCGGGTTTCGCCACCTCTGACTTG
AGCGTCGATTTTTGTGATGCTCGTCAGGGGGGCGGAGCCTATGGAAAAACGCCAGCAACGCGGCCTTTTT
ACGGTTCCTGGCCTTTTGCTGGCCTTTTGCTCACATGTTCTTTCCTGCGTTATCCCCTGATTCTGTGGAT
AACCGTAGTCGGTCTCAAACGATTACGCCAAGCTGGCCGGCCCGTACGGCCACGCGGATCTCGACATTGA
TTATTGACTAGTCTGTGGAATGTGTGTCAGTTAGGGTGTGGAAAGTCCCCAGGCTCCCCAGCAGGCAGAA
GTATGCAAAGCATGCATCTCAATTAGTCAGCAACCAGGTGTGGAAAGTCCCCAGGCTCCCCAGCAGGCAG
AAGTATGCAAAGCATGCATCTCAATTAGTCAGCAACCATAGTCCCGCCCCTAACTCCGCCCATCCCGCCC
CTAACTCCGCCCAGTTCCGCCCATTCTCCGCCCCATGGCTGACTAATTTTTTTTATTTATGCAGAGGCCG
AGGCCGCCTCTGCCTCTGAGCTATTCCAGAAGTAGTGAGGAGGCTTTTTTGGAGGCCTAGGCTTTTGCAA
AAAGCTCCCGGGAGCTTGTATATCCAGCCACTATGTGAGACCAGACCAATAAAAAACGCCCGGCGGCAAC
CGAGCGTTCTGAACAAATCCAGATGGAGTTCTGAGGTCATTACTGGATCTATCAACAGGAGTCCAAGCGA
GCTCGATATCAAATTACGCCCCGCCCTGCCACTCATCGCAGTACTGTTGTAATTCATTAAGCATTCTGCC
GACATGGAAGCCATCACAAACGGCATGATGAACCTGAATCGCCAGCGGCATCAGCACCTTGTCGCCTTGC
GTATAATATTTGCCCATGGTGAAAACGGGGGCGAAGAAGTTGTCCATATTGGCCACGTTTAAATCAAAAC
TGGTGAAACTCACCCAGGGATTGGCTGAAACGAAAAACATATTCTCAATAAACCCTTTAGGGAAATAGGC
CAGGTTTTCACCGTAACACGCCACATCTTGCGAATATATGTGTAGAAACTGCCGGAAATCGTCGTGGTAT
TCACTCCAGAGCGATGAAAACGTTTCAGTTTGCTCATGGAAAACGGTGTAACAAGGGTGAACACTATCCC
ATATCACCAGCTCACCGTCTTTCATTGCCATACGAAATTCCGGATGAGCATTCATCAGGCGGGCAAGAAT
GTGAATAAAGGCCGGATAAAACTTGTGCTTATTTTTCTTTACGGTCTTTAAAAAGGCCGTAATATCCAGC
TGAACGGTCTGGTTATAGGTACATTGAGCAACTGACTGAAATGCCTCAAAATGTTCTTTACGATGCCATT
GGGATATATCAACGGTGGTATATCCAGTGATTTTTTTCTCCATTTTAGCTTCCTTAGCTCCTGAAAATCT
CGATAACTCAAAAAATACGCCCGGTAGTGATCTTATTTCATTATGGTGAAAGTTGGAACCTCTTAC
Features (pLannotate 1.2.2; 6 found; start..end, strand, type, name):
     89..677     +  rep_origin     ori: high-copy-number ColE1/pMB1/pBR322/pUC origin of replication
    833..852     +  enhancer       CMV enhancer (fragment): human cytomegalovirus immediate early enhancer
    862..1191    +  promoter       SV40 promoter: SV40 enhancer and early promoter
   1239..1273    -  terminator     lambda t0 terminator: minimal transcription terminator from phage lambda (Scholtissek and Grosse, 1987)
   1347..2003    -  CDS            cat: CAT_ECOLX - Experimental evidence at protein level: Swiss-Prot protein existence level 1. This enzyme is an effector of chloramphenicol resistance in bacteria. From Escherichia coli. This protein is used as a marker in many commonly used cloning vectors, such as pACYC184.
   2004..5       -  promoter       cat promoter (across the origin): promoter of the E. coli cat gene encoding chloramphenicol acetyltransferase
