[The description below was written by a language model from this plasmid's Addgene catalogue record and pLannotate feature annotations shown in this document.]
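Description:
MTK2_006 is a small (about 2.1 kb) part plasmid from the Mammalian Toolkit (MTK), a modular cloning system for assembling genetic circuits for mammalian cells. It stores the SV40 promoter as a "Type 2" part, the position reserved for promoters in the MTK hierarchy. The part was inserted into the MTK0_027 part-entry backbone using BsmBI, a Type IIS enzyme whose recognition sites were destroyed during cloning, as is typical of Golden Gate-style domestication. Although catalogued as a mammalian expression vector, the plasmid carries no coding sequence or polyadenylation signal downstream of the promoter, so it acts as a source of a promoter module rather than as a functional expression construct.

The feature table shows a minimal bacterial backbone: a high-copy ColE1/pUC-type origin of replication and a chloramphenicol acetyltransferase (cat) gene driven by its own promoter, which spans the numbering origin of the circular sequence, followed by a lambda t0 terminator. This supports propagation in E. coli under chloramphenicol selection. The payload is a roughly 330 bp element annotated as the SV40 enhancer and early promoter, a viral regulatory region widely used for constitutive expression in mammalian cells. A 20 bp match to the CMV enhancer just upstream is very short and is probably an incidental annotation hit rather than a functional element. In use, the promoter would be combined with other MTK part types to build transcriptional units. The overhangs and enzyme used for that downstream assembly are not stated in the record.
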