Addgene plasmid #123701: MTK2_006
Purpose: Encodes pSV40 as a Type 2 part to be used in the MTK system
Depositing lab: Hana El-Samad. Depositing organization: University of California, San Francisco (UCSF). Publication: A Toolkit for Rapid Modular Construction of Biological Circuits in Mammalian Cells. Fonseca JP, Bonny AR, Kumar GR, Ng AH, Town J, Wu QC, Aslankoohi E, Chen SY, Dods G, Harrigan P, Osimiri LC, Kistler AL, El-Samad H. ACS Synth Biol. 2019 Nov 15;8(11):2593-2606. doi: 10.1021/acssynbio.9b00322. Epub 2019 Nov 5. PubMed 31686495.
Backbone
  Vector backbone: MTK0_027
  Vector type: Mammalian Expression
Growth in bacteria
  Bacterial resistance: Chloramphenicol, 25 μg/mL
  Growth temperature: 37°C
  Growth strain: DH5alpha
  Copy number: Unknown
Gene/Insert
  Gene/Insert name: pSV40
  Cloning method: Restriction Enzyme; 5′ cloning site BsmBI (destroyed during cloning); 3′ cloning site BsmBI (destroyed during cloning)
Terms and licenses: Academic/Nonprofit Terms; Industry Terms: Not Available to Industry
Depositor comments: Type 2 parts are promoters in the MTK Please visit https://www.biorxiv.org/content/10.1101/506188v2 for BioRxiv preprint
How to cite: MTK2_006 was a gift from Hana El-Samad (Addgene plasmid # 123701 ; http://n2t.net/addgene:123701 ; RRID:Addgene_123701)
